Addgene plasmid #220797: pLV-H1-shSRGAP2B/C#2-hsynapsin-EGFP
Purpose: shRNA plasmid against human SRGAP2B/C genes (#2) with EGFP expression in neurons
Depositing lab: Pierre Vanderhaeghen. Depositing organization: Vlaams Instituut voor Biotechnologie (VIB, vzw). Publication: Synaptic neoteny of human cortical neurons requires species-specific balancing of SRGAP2-SYNGAP1 cross-inhibition. Libe-Philippot B, Iwata R, Recupero AJ, Wierda K, Bernal Garcia S, Hammond L, van Benthem A, Limame R, Ditkowska M, Beckers S, Gaspariunaite V, Peze-Heidsieck E, Remans D, Charrier C, Theys T, Polleux F, Vanderhaeghen P. Neuron. 2024 Oct 9:S0896-6273(24)00645-7. doi: 10.1016/j.neuron.2024.08.021. PubMed 39406239.
Backbone
  Vector backbone: pLV-H1-shRNA-hsynapsin-EGFP-WPRE
Growth in bacteria
  Bacterial resistance: Ampicillin, 100 μg/mL
  Growth temperature: 37°C
  Growth strain: NEB Stable
  Copy number: Unknown
Gene/Insert
  Gene/Insert name: EGFP
  gRNA/shRNA sequence: SRGAP2B and SRGAP2C
Terms and licenses: Academic/Nonprofit Terms; Industry Terms: Not Available to Industry
Depositor comments: Please visit https://doi.org/10.1101/2023.03.01.530630 for bioRxiv preprint.
How to cite: pLV-H1-shSRGAP2B/C#2-hsynapsin-EGFP was a gift from Pierre Vanderhaeghen (Addgene plasmid # 220797 ; http://n2t.net/addgene:220797 ; RRID:Addgene_220797)
