[The description below was written by a language model from this plasmid's Addgene catalogue record and pLannotate feature annotations shown in this document.]
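Description:
pLV-H1-shSRGAP2B/C#2-hsynapsin-EGFP is an HIV-1-based lentiviral transfer plasmid built on the pLV-H1-shRNA-hsynapsin-EGFP-WPRE backbone, designed to knock down the human-specific paralogs SRGAP2B and SRGAP2C while fluorescently marking transduced neurons. It is the second of the hairpin designs against these genes, as its name indicates. In bacteria it is maintained through a high-copy ColE1/pUC-type origin and ampicillin resistance. An f1 origin and an SV40/EM7-driven bleomycin/Zeocin resistance cassette are also annotated in the plasmid backbone, outside the region that is packaged into virus.

The viral genome is transcribed from a CMV enhancer/promoter fused to a truncated 5' LTR, followed by the Ψ packaging signal with a partial gag sequence, the Rev response element for Rev-dependent nuclear export, and the cPPT/CTS. It ends in a second truncated LTR followed by a bGH polyadenylation signal, an arrangement typical of vectors that need packaging functions supplied in trans.

Between these elements sit two expression units in divergent orientation. A human H1 RNA polymerase III promoter on the reverse strand drives the shRNA. The hairpin itself is not annotated in the feature table, and the record gives only its targets. On the forward strand, the human synapsin I promoter restricts expression of a green fluorescent protein to neurons, with a downstream WPRE to enhance transcript stability and expression. The catalogue names this reporter EGFP, whereas the automated annotation matched it to the closely related GFP variant mEmerald.

The associated work concerns synaptic maturation in human cortical neurons, so the construct serves for loss-of-function studies of SRGAP2B/C in identifiable labelled neurons.
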