Features (pLannotate 1.2.2; 34 found; start..end, strand, type, name):
     77..291     -  promoter       H1 promoter: human H1 RNA promoter
    318..765     +  promoter       hSyn promoter: human synapsin I promoter; confers neuron-specific expression (Kügler et al., 2003)
    786..1505    +  CDS            mEmerald: brightly fluorescent monomeric variant of GFP mammalian codon-optimized
   1516..1539    +  misc_feature   MCS (fragment): pBluescript multiple cloning site
   1539..2127    +  misc_feature   WPRE: woodchuck hepatitis virus posttranscriptional regulatory element
   2122..2649    +  CDS            nef (fragment): NEF_HV1LW - Experimental evidence at protein level: Swiss-Prot protein existence level 1. Extracellular Nef protein targets CD4(+) T-lymphocytes for apoptosis by interacting with CXCR4 surface receptors. From Human immunodeficiency virus type 1 group M subtype B (isolate LW123) (HIV-1).
   2656..2836    +  LTR            5' LTR (truncated): truncated 5' long terminal repeat (LTR) from HIV-1
   2868..3092    +  polyA_signal   bGH poly(A) signal: bovine growth hormone polyadenylation signal
   3096..3117    +  promoter       SV40 promoter (fragment): SV40 enhancer and early promoter
   3138..3566    +  rep_origin     f1 ori (sequence partly withheld): f1 bacteriophage origin of replication; arrow indicates direction of (+) strand synthesis
   3580..3909    +  promoter       SV40 promoter: SV40 enhancer and early promoter
   3957..4004    +  promoter       EM7 promoter: synthetic bacterial promoter&nbsp
   4023..4397    +  CDS            BleoR: antibiotic-binding protein; Sh ble from Streptoalloteichus hindustanus; confers resistance to bleomycin, phleomycin, and Zeocin™
   4407..4532    +  CDS            ble (fragment): BLE_KLEPN - Experimental evidence at protein level: Swiss-Prot protein existence level 1. Binding protein with a strong affinity to the bleomycin family of antibiotics. Binds to CL990; an antimitotic-antibiotic compound. From Klebsiella pneumoniae.
   4527..4648    +  polyA_signal   SV40 poly(A) signal: SV40 polyadenylation signal
   4721..4737    -  protein_bind   lac operator: The lac repressor binds to the lac operator to inhibit transcription in E. coli. This inhibition can be relieved by adding lactose or isopropyl-β-D-thiogalactopyranoside (IPTG). lac repressor encoded by lacI
   4745..4775    -  promoter       lac promoter: promoter for the E. coli lac operon
   4790..4811    -  protein_bind   CAP binding site: CAP binding activates transcription in the presence of cAMP. E. coli catabolite activator protein
   4824..4916    -  CDS            lacI (fragment): lac repressor; lacI; The lac repressor binds to the lac operator to inhibit transcription in E. coli. This inhibition can be relieved by adding lactose or isopropyl-β-D-thiogalactopyranoside (IPTG).
   5099..5687    -  rep_origin     ori: high-copy-number ColE1/pMB1/pBR322/pUC origin of replication
   5858..6718    -  CDS            AmpR: β-lactamase; bla; confers resistance to ampicillin, carbenicillin, and related antibiotics
   6719..6823    -  promoter       AmpR promoter: bla
   6882..6934    -  misc_feature   bom (fragment): basis of mobility region from pBR322
   7089..7468    +  enhancer       CMV enhancer: human cytomegalovirus immediate early enhancer
   7469..7668    +  promoter       CMV promoter: human cytomegalovirus (CMV) immediate early promoter
   7686..7866    +  LTR            5' LTR (truncated): truncated 5' long terminal repeat (LTR) from HIV-1
   7913..8038    +  misc_feature   HIV-1 Ψ: packaging signal of human immunodeficiency virus type 1
   8022..8385    +  CDS            HIV-1 gag (fragment): gag protein from human immunodeficiency virus 1; gag
   8531..8764    +  misc_feature   RRE: The Rev response element (RRE) of HIV-1 allows for Rev-dependent mRNA export from the nucleus to the cytoplasm.
   9141..9241    +  CDS            Rev (fragment): human immunodeficiency virus 1 (HIV-1) Rev protein; rev; enhances nuclear export of unspliced and incompletely spliced viral mRNAs
   9291..9408    +  misc_feature   cPPT/CTS: central polypurine tract and central termination sequence of HIV-1
   9449..9465    +  protein_bind   CAP binding site (fragment): CAP binding activates transcription in the presence of cAMP. E. coli catabolite activator protein
   9480..9510    +  promoter       lac promoter: promoter for the E. coli lac operon
   9518..9534    +  protein_bind   lac operator: The lac repressor binds to the lac operator to inhibit transcription in E. coli. This inhibition can be relieved by adding lactose or isopropyl-β-D-thiogalactopyranoside (IPTG). lac repressor encoded by lacI
>Addgene plasmid #220797 | pLV-H1-shSRGAP2B/C#2-hsynapsin-EGFP | addgene full sequence | sequence record 439875 | Addgene NGS Result
CTAGCAAAAAAAAGGACAGGCATTGAATATCTTAGTGACAGGAAGCTAAGATATTCAATGCCTGTCCTTG
GGATCCGTGGTCTCATACAGAACTTATAAGATTCCCAAATCCAAAGACATTTCACGTTTATGGTGATTTC
CCAGAACACATAGCGACATGCAAATATTGCAGGGCGCCACTCCCCTGTCCCTCACAGCCATCTTCCTGCC
AGGGCGCACGCGCGCTGGGTGTTCCCGCCTAGTGACACTGGGCCCGCGATTCCTTGGAGCGGGTTGATGA
CGTCAGCGTTCGAATTCTGCAGAGGGCCCTGCGTATGAGTGCAAGTGGGTTTTAGGACCAGGATGAGGCG
GGGTGGGGGTGCCTACCTGACGACCGACCCCGACCCACTGGACAAGCACCCAACCCCCATTCCCCAAATT
GCGCATCCCCTATCAGAGAGGGGGAGGGGAAACAGGATGCGGCGAGGCGCGTGCGCACTGCCAGCTTCAG
CACCGCGGACAGTGCCTTCGCCCCCGCCTGGCGGCGCGCGCCACCGCCGCCTCAGCACTGAAGGCGCGCT
GACGTCACTCGCCGGTCCCCCGCAAACTCCCCTTCCCGGCCACCTTGGTCGCGTCCGCGCCGCCGCCGGC
CCAGCCGGACCGCACCACGCGAGGCGCGAGATAGGGGGGCACGGGCGCGACCATCTGCGCTGCGGCGCCG
GCGACTCAGCGCTGCCTCAGTCTGCGGTGGGCAGCGGAGGAGTCGTGTCGTGCCTGAGAGCGCAGTCGAG
AAACCGGTCGCCACCATGGTGAGCAAGGGCGAGGAGCTGTTCACCGGGGTGGTGCCCATCCTGGTCGAGC
TGGACGGCGACGTAAACGGCCACAAGTTCAGCGTGTCCGGCGAGGGCGAGGGCGATGCCACCTACGGCAA
GCTGACCCTGAAGTTCATCTGCACCACCGGCAAGCTGCCCGTGCCCTGGCCCACCCTCGTGACCACCTTG
ACCTACGGCGTGCAGTGCTTCGCCCGCTACCCCGACCACATGAAGCAGCACGACTTCTTCAAGTCCGCCA
TGCCCGAAGGCTACGTCCAGGAGCGCACCATCTTCTTCAAGGACGACGGCAACTACAAGACCCGCGCCGA
GGTGAAGTTCGAGGGCGACACCCTGGTGAACCGCATCGAGCTGAAGGGCATCGACTTCAAGGAGGACGGC
AACATCCTGGGGCACAAGCTGGAGTACAACTACAACAGCCACAAGGTCTATATCACCGCCGACAAGCAGA
AGAACGGCATCAAGGTGAACTTCAAGACCCGCCACAACATCGAGGACGGCAGCGTGCAGCTCGCCGACCA
CTACCAGCAGAACACCCCCATCGGCGACGGCCCCGTGCTGCTGCCCGACAACCACTACCTGAGCACCCAG
TCCAAGCTGAGCAAAGACCCCAACGAGAAGCGCGATCACATGGTCCTGCTGGAGTTCGTGACCGCCGCCG
GGATCACTCTCGGCATGGACGAGCTGTACAAGTAAGTACAAGTAAAATTCGATATCAAGCTTATCGATAA
TCAACCTCTGGATTACAAAATTTGTGAAAGATTGACTGGTATTCTTAACTATGTTGCTCCTTTTACGCTA
TGTGGATACGCTGCTTTAATGCCTTTGTATCATGCTATTGCTTCCCGTATGGCTTTCATTTTCTCCTCCT
TGTATAAATCCTGGTTGCTGTCTCTTTATGAGGAGTTGTGGCCCGTTGTCAGGCAACGTGGCGTGGTGTG
CACTGTGTTTGCTGACGCAACCCCCACTGGTTGGGGCATTGCCACCACCTGTCAGCTCCTTTCCGGGACT
TTCGCTTTCCCCCTCCCTATTGCCACGGCGGAACTCATCGCCGCCTGCCTTGCCCGCTGCTGGACAGGGG
CTCGGCTGTTGGGCACTGACAATTCCGTGGTGTTGTCGGGGAAATCATCGTCCTTTCCTTGGCTGCTCGC
CTGTGTTGCCACCTGGATTCTGCGCGGGACGTCCTTCTGCTACGTCCCTTCGGCCCTCAATCCAGCGGAC
CTTCCTTCCCGCGGCCTGCTGCCGGCTCTGCGGCCTCTTCCGCGTCTTCGCCTTCGCCCTCAGACGAGTC
GGATCTCCCTTTGGGCCGCCTCCCCGCATCGATACCGTCGACCTCGCTCGAGACCTAGAAAAACATGGAG
CAATCACAAGTAGCAATACAGCAGCTACCAATGCTGATTGTGCCTGGCTAGAAGCACAAGAGGAGGAGGA
GGTGGGTTTTCCAGTCACACCTCAGGTACCTTTAAGACCAATGACTTACAAGGCAGCTGTAGATCTTAGC
CACTTTTTAAAAGAAAAGGGGGGACTGGAAGGGCTAATTCACTCCCAACGAAGACAAGATATCCTTGATC
TGTGGATCTACCACACACAAGGCTACTTCCCTGATTGGCAGAACTACACACCAGGGCCAGGGATCAGATA
TCCACTGACCTTTGGATGGTGCTACAAGCTAGTACCAGTTGAGCAAGAGAAGGTAGAAGAAGCCAATGAA
GGAGAGAACACCCGCTTGTTACACCCTGTGAGCCTGCATGGGATGGATGACCCGGAGAGAGAAGTATTAG
AGTGGAGGTTTGACAGCCGCCTAGCATTTCATCACATGGCCCGAGAGCTGCATCCGGACTGTACTGGGTC
TCTCTGGTTAGACCAGATCTGAGCCTGGGAGCTCTCTGGCTAACTAGGGAACCCACTGCTTAAGCCTCAA
TAAAGCTTGCCTTGAGTGCTTCAAGTAGTGTGTGCCCGTCTGTTGTGTGACTCTGGTAACTAGAGATCCC
TCAGACCCTTTTAGTCAGTGTGGAAAATCTCTAGCAGGGCCCGTTTAAACCCGCTGATCAGCCTCGACTG
TGCCTTCTAGTTGCCAGCCATCTGTTGTTTGCCCCTCCCCCGTGCCTTCCTTGACCCTGGAAGGTGCCAC
TCCCACTGTCCTTTCCTAATAAAATGAGGAAATTGCATCGCATTGTCTGAGTAGGTGTCATTCTATTCTG
GGGGGTGGGGTGGGGCAGGACAGCAAGGGGGAGGATTGGGAAGACAATAGCAGGCATGCTGGGGATGCGG
TGGGCTCTATGGCTTCTGAGGCGGAAAGAACCAGCTGGGGCTCTAGGGGGTATCCCC
[124 nt withheld, positions 3138-3261]
C
[91 nt withheld, positions 3263-3353]
A
[49 nt withheld, positions 3355-3403]
CCTTTGACGTTGGAGTCCACGTTCTTT
[37 nt withheld, positions 3431-3467]
ACCCTATCTCGGTCTATTCTTTTGATTTATAAGGGATTTTGCCGATTTCGGCCTATTGGTTAAAAAATGA
GCTGATTTAACAAAAATTTAACGCGAATTAATTCTGTGGAATGTGTGTCAGTTAGGGTGTGGAAAGTCCC
CAGGCTCCCCAGCAGGCAGAAGTATGCAAAGCATGCATCTCAATTAGTCAGCAACCAGGTGTGGAAAGTC
CCCAGGCTCCCCAGCAGGCAGAAGTATGCAAAGCATGCATCTCAATTAGTCAGCAACCATAGTCCCGCCC
CTAACTCCGCCCATCCCGCCCCTAACTCCGCCCAGTTCCGCCCATTCTCCGCCCCATGGCTGACTAATTT
TTTTTATTTATGCAGAGGCCGAGGCCGCCTCTGCCTCTGAGCTATTCCAGAAGTAGTGAGGAGGCTTTTT
TGGAGGCCTAGGCTTTTGCAAAAAGCTCCCGGGAGCTTGTATATCCATTTTCGGATCTGATCAGCACGTG
TTGACAATTAATCATCGGCATAGTATATCGGCATAGTATAATACGACAAGGTGAGGAACTAAACCATGGC
CAAGTTGACCAGTGCCGTTCCGGTGCTCACCGCGCGCGACGTCGCCGGAGCGGTCGAGTTCTGGACCGAC
CGGCTCGGGTTCTCCCGGGACTTCGTGGAGGACGACTTCGCCGGTGTGGTCCGGGACGACGTGACCCTGT
TCATCAGCGCGGTCCAGGACCAGGTGGTGCCGGACAACACCCTGGCCTGGGTGTGGGTGCGCGGCCTGGA
CGAGCTGTACGCCGAGTGGTCGGAGGTCGTGTCCACGAACTTCCGGGACGCCTCCGGGCCGGCCATGACC
GAGATCGGCGAGCAGCCGTGGGGGCGGGAGTTCGCCCTGCGCGACCCGGCCGGCAACTGCGTGCACTTCG
TGGCCGAGGAGCAGGACTGACACGTGCTACGAGATTTCGATTCCACCGCCGCCTTCTATGAAAGGTTGGG
CTTCGGAATCGTTTTCCGGGACGCCGGCTGGATGATCCTCCAGCGCGGGGATCTCATGCTGGAGTTCTTC
GCCCACCCCAACTTGTTTATTGCAGCTTATAATGGTTACAAATAAAGCAATAGCATCACAAATTTCACAA
ATAAAGCATTTTTTTCACTGCATTCTAGTTGTGGTTTGTCCAAACTCATCAATGTATCTTATCATGTCTG
TATACCGTCGACCTCTAGCTAGAGCTTGGCGTAATCATGGTCATAGCTGTTTCCTGTGTGAAATTGTTAT
CCGCTCACAATTCCACACAACATACGAGCCGGAAGCATAAAGTGTAAAGCCTGGGGTGCCTAATGAGTGA
GCTAACTCACATTAATTGCGTTGCGCTCACTGCCCGCTTTCCAGTCGGGAAACCTGTCGTGCCAGCTGCA
TTAATGAATCGGCCAACGCGCGGGGAGAGGCGGTTTGCGTATTGGGCGCTCTTCCGCTTCCTCGCTCACT
GACTCGCTGCGCTCGGTCGTTCGGCTGCGGCGAGCGGTATCAGCTCACTCAAAGGCGGTAATACGGTTAT
CCACAGAATCAGGGGATAACGCAGGAAAGAACATGTGAGCAAAAGGCCAGCAAAAGGCCAGGAACCGTAA
AAAGGCCGCGTTGCTGGCGTTTTTCCATAGGCTCCGCCCCCCTGACGAGCATCACAAAAATCGACGCTCA
AGTCAGAGGTGGCGAAACCCGACAGGACTATAAAGATACCAGGCGTTTCCCCCTGGAAGCTCCCTCGTGC
GCTCTCCTGTTCCGACCCTGCCGCTTACCGGATACCTGTCCGCCTTTCTCCCTTCGGGAAGCGTGGCGCT
TTCTCATAGCTCACGCTGTAGGTATCTCAGTTCGGTGTAGGTCGTTCGCTCCAAGCTGGGCTGTGTGCAC
GAACCCCCCGTTCAGCCCGACCGCTGCGCCTTATCCGGTAACTATCGTCTTGAGTCCAACCCGGTAAGAC
ACGACTTATCGCCACTGGCAGCAGCCACTGGTAACAGGATTAGCAGAGCGAGGTATGTAGGCGGTGCTAC
AGAGTTCTTGAAGTGGTGGCCTAACTACGGCTACACTAGAAGAACAGTATTTGGTATCTGCGCTCTGCTG
AAGCCAGTTACCTTCGGAAAAAGAGTTGGTAGCTCTTGATCCGGCAAACAAACCACCGCTGGTAGCGGTG
GTTTTTTTGTTTGCAAGCAGCAGATTACGCGCAGAAAAAAAGGATCTCAAGAAGATCCTTTGATCTTTTC
TACGGGGTCTGACGCTCAGTGGAACGAAAACTCACGTTAAGGGATTTTGGTCATGAGATTATCAAAAAGG
ATCTTCACCTAGATCCTTTTAAATTAAAAATGAAGTTTTAAATCAATCTAAAGTATATATGAGTAAACTT
GGTCTGACAGTTACCAATGCTTAATCAGTGAGGCACCTATCTCAGCGATCTGTCTATTTCGTTCATCCAT
AGTTGCCTGACTCCCCGTCGTGTAGATAACTACGATACGGGAGGGCTTACCATCTGGCCCCAGTGCTGCA
ATGATACCGCGAGACCCACGCTCACCGGCTCCAGATTTATCAGCAATAAACCAGCCAGCCGGAAGGGCCG
AGCGCAGAAGTGGTCCTGCAACTTTATCCGCCTCCATCCAGTCTATTAATTGTTGCCGGGAAGCTAGAGT
AAGTAGTTCGCCAGTTAATAGTTTGCGCAACGTTGTTGCCATTGCTACAGGCATCGTGGTGTCACGCTCG
TCGTTTGGTATGGCTTCATTCAGCTCCGGTTCCCAACGATCAAGGCGAGTTACATGATCCCCCATGTTGT
GCAAAAAAGCGGTTAGCTCCTTCGGTCCTCCGATCGTTGTCAGAAGTAAGTTGGCCGCAGTGTTATCACT
CATGGTTATGGCAGCACTGCATAATTCTCTTACTGTCATGCCATCCGTAAGATGCTTTTCTGTGACTGGT
GAGTACTCAACCAAGTCATTCTGAGAATAGTGTATGCGGCGACCGAGTTGCTCTTGCCCGGCGTCAATAC
GGGATAATACCGCGCCACATAGCAGAACTTTAAAAGTGCTCATCATTGGAAAACGTTCTTCGGGGCGAAA
ACTCTCAAGGATCTTACCGCTGTTGAGATCCAGTTCGATGTAACCCACTCGTGCACCCAACTGATCTTCA
GCATCTTTTACTTTCACCAGCGTTTCTGGGTGAGCAAAAACAGGAAGGCAAAATGCCGCAAAAAAGGGAA
TAAGGGCGACACGGAAATGTTGAATACTCATACTCTTCCTTTTTCAATATTATTGAAGCATTTATCAGGG
TTATTGTCTCATGAGCGGATACATATTTGAATGTATTTAGAAAAATAAACAAATAGGGGTTCCGCGCACA
TTTCCCCGAAAAGTGCCACCTGACGTCGACGGATCGGGAGATCTCCCGATCCCCTATGGTGCACTCTCAG
TACAATCTGCTCTGATGCCGCATAGTTAAGCCAGTATCTGCTCCCTGCTTGTGTGTTGGAGGTCGCTGAG
TAGTGCGCGAGCAAAATTTAAGCTACAACAAGGCAAGGCTTGACCGACAATTGCATGAAGAATCTGCTTA
GGGTTAGGCGTTTTGCGCTGCTTCGCGATGTACGGGCCAGATATACGCGTTGACATTGATTATTGACTAG
TTATTAATAGTAATCAATTACGGGGTCATTAGTTCATAGCCCATATATGGAGTTCCGCGTTACATAACTT
ACGGTAAATGGCCCGCCTGGCTGACCGCCCAACGACCCCCGCCCATTGACGTCAATAATGACGTATGTTC
CCATAGTAACGCCAATAGGGACTTTCCATTGACGTCAATGGGTGGAGTATTTACGGTAAACTGCCCACTT
GGCAGTACATCAAGTGTATCATATGCCAAGTACGCCCCCTATTGACGTCAATGACGGTAAATGGCCCGCC
TGGCATTATGCCCAGTACATGACCTTATGGGACTTTCCTACTTGGCAGTACATCTACGTATTAGTCATCG
CTATTACCATGGTGATGCGGTTTTGGCAGTACATCAATGGGCGTGGATAGCGGTTTGACTCACGGGGATT
TCCAAGTCTCCACCCCATTGACGTCAATGGGAGTTTGTTTTGGCACCAAAATCAACGGGACTTTCCAAAA
TGTCGTAACAACTCCGCCCCATTGACGCAAATGGGCGGTAGGCGTGTACGGTGGGAGGTCTATATAAGCA
GCGCGTTTTGCCTGTACTGGGTCTCTCTGGTTAGACCAGATCTGAGCCTGGGAGCTCTCTGGCTAACTAG
GGAACCCACTGCTTAAGCCTCAATAAAGCTTGCCTTGAGTGCTTCAAGTAGTGTGTGCCCGTCTGTTGTG
TGACTCTGGTAACTAGAGATCCCTCAGACCCTTTTAGTCAGTGTGGAAAATCTCTAGCAGTGGCGCCCGA
ACAGGGACTTGAAAGCGAAAGGGAAACCAGAGGAGCTCTCTCGACGCAGGACTCGGCTTGCTGAAGCGCG
CACGGCAAGAGGCGAGGGGCGGCGACTGGTGAGTACGCCAAAAATTTTGACTAGCGGAGGCTAGAAGGAG
AGAGATGGGTGCGAGAGCGTCAGTATTAAGCGGGGGAGAATTAGATCGCGATGGGAAAAAATTCGGTTAA
GGCCAGGGGGAAAGAAAAAATATAAATTAAAACATATAGTATGGGCAAGCAGGGAGCTAGAACGATTCGC
AGTTAATCCTGGCCTGTTAGAAACATCAGAAGGCTGTAGACAAATACTGGGACAGCTACAACCATCCCTT
CAGACAGGATCAGAAGAACTTAGATCATTATATAATACAGTAGCAACCCTCTATTGTGTGCATCAAAGGA
TAGAGATAAAAGACACCAAGGAAGCTTTAGACAAGATAGAGGAAGAGCAAAACAAAAGTAAGACCACCGC
ACAGCAAGCGGCCGCTGATCTTCAGACCTGGAGGAGGAGATATGAGGGACAATTGGAGAAGTGAATTATA
TAAATATAAAGTAGTAAAAATTGAACCATTAGGAGTAGCACCCACCAAGGCAAAGAGAAGAGTGGTGCAG
AGAGAAAAAAGAGCAGTGGGAATAGGAGCTTTGTTCCTTGGGTTCTTGGGAGCAGCAGGAAGCACTATGG
GCGCAGCGTCAATGACGCTGACGGTACAGGCCAGACAATTATTGTCTGGTATAGTGCAGCAGCAGAACAA
TTTGCTGAGGGCTATTGAGGCGCAACAGCATCTGTTGCAACTCACAGTCTGGGGCATCAAGCAGCTCCAG
GCAAGAATCCTGGCTGTGGAAAGATACCTAAAGGATCAACAGCTCCTGGGGATTTGGGGTTGCTCTGGAA
AACTCATTTGCACCACTGCTGTGCCTTGGAATGCTAGTTGGAGTAATAAATCTCTGGAACAGATTTGGAA
TCACACGACCTGGATGGAGTGGGACAGAGAAATTAACAATTACACAAGCTTAATACACTCCTTAATTGAA
GAATCGCAAAACCAGCAAGAAAAGAATGAACAAGAATTATTGGAATTAGATAAATGGGCAAGTTTGTGGA
ATTGGTTTAACATAACAAATTGGCTGTGGTATATAAAATTATTCATAATGATAGTAGGAGGCTTGGTAGG
TTTAAGAATAGTTTTTGCTGTACTTTCTATAGTGAATAGAGTTAGGCAGGGATATTCACCATTATCGTTT
CAGACCCACCTCCCAACCCCGAGGGGACCCGACAGGCCCGAAGGAATAGAAGAAGAAGGTGGAGAGAGAG
ACAGAGACAGATCCATTCGATTAGTGAACGGATCGGCACTGCGTGCGCCAATTCTGCAGACAAATGGCAG
TATTCATCCACAATTTTAAAAGAAAAGGGGGGATTGGGGGGTACAGTGCAGGGGAAAGAATAGTAGACAT
AATAGCAACAGACATACAAACTAAAGAATTACAAAAACAAATTACAAAAATTCAAAATTTTCGGGTTTAT
TACAGGGACAGCAGAGATCCAGTTTGGTTAATGAGTTAGCTCACTCATTAGGCACCCCAGGCTTTACACT
TTATGCTTCCGGCTCGTATGTTGTGTGGAATTGTGAGCGGATAACAATTTCACACAGGAAACAGCTATGA
CCATGATTACGCCAAGCTG
